Addgene plasmid #18548: T4 Lysozyme M120Y WT*
Depositing lab: Brian Matthews. Depositing organization: University of Oregon.
Backbone
  Vector backbone: pHS1403
  Backbone size w/o insert (bp): 5000
  Vector type: Bacterial Expression
Growth in bacteria
  Bacterial resistance: Ampicillin, 100 μg/mL
  Growth temperature: 37°C
  Growth strain: DH5alpha
  Copy number: High Copy
Gene/Insert
  Gene/Insert name: T4 Lysozyme
  Species: Bacteriophage T4
  Insert size (bp): 600
  Mutation: M120Y WT*
  GenBank ID: NP_049736
  Entrez Gene: e (a.k.a. T4p123)
  Cloning method: Restriction Enzyme; 5′ cloning site BamHI (not destroyed); 3′ cloning site HindIII (not destroyed)
  Sequencing primers: 5′ na; 3′ GGCGTATCACGAGGCCC
Terms and licenses: Academic/Nonprofit Terms; Industry Terms: Not Available to Industry
Depositor comments: The BamHI site is 27 bp from the ATG and the HindIII site is 115 bp from the stop.
How to cite: T4 Lysozyme M120Y WT* was a gift from Brian Matthews (Addgene plasmid # 18548 ; http://n2t.net/addgene:18548 ; RRID:Addgene_18548)
