[The description below was written by a language model from this plasmid's Addgene catalogue record.]
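Description:
T4 Lysozyme M120Y WT* is a bacterial expression plasmid built on the pHS1403 backbone (about 5 kb without insert) and carrying a roughly 600 bp insert encoding lysozyme from bacteriophage T4, the product of phage gene e. It is maintained in E. coli as a high-copy plasmid under ampicillin selection. The record does not name the origin of replication or the promoter that drives expression, and no feature table is available to show them, so the regulatory context of the coding sequence cannot be described beyond the "bacterial expression" classification.

The insert was placed between BamHI and HindIII sites, both of which remain intact, so the fragment can be excised or exchanged. According to the depositor's notes, the BamHI site lies 27 bp from the start codon and the HindIII site 115 bp from the stop codon, meaning the cloned fragment includes short flanking untranslated stretches on either side of the open reading frame. No fusion tags or reporters are recorded.

The encoded protein carries a methionine-to-tyrosine substitution at position 120, made in the "WT*" background. In the T4 lysozyme literature this designation generally refers to the cysteine-free pseudo-wild-type protein used as the reference for mutational work, although the record itself does not define the term. The record does not state a purpose, but a point mutant of this kind would typically be used to produce recombinant protein in bacteria for studies of how single residue replacements affect lysozyme structure, stability and folding.
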