>Addgene plasmid #18548 | T4 Lysozyme M120Y WT* | addgene partial sequence | sequence record 24334 | 3primeUP
TACTGAAAAGCCCGCTCATTAGGCGGGCTCAGATCTGCTCATGTTTGACAGCTTATCATCGATAAGCTTC
GGCAATAAATTCTTGATATGTTTTCATATGTTTCCTTTAAATATTTTAATTAGTAATTGTCTATTCAAGT
AATTGTGAATATACTATCACAATTCCAAGAGAAAGTAAACAGCTTTATAGATTTTTATACGCGTCCCAAG
TGCCAGTTCTAAACGTTGTAATGACTCGTTTTGCGCGATTAGGTGTTTGATTATACCATCTACTTTTAGC
TAAGTTAACTGCTGCTTCATCCCAGCGTTTTTGTTGAAGGTAACGTAAAGAGTTAGTAAATCCTGCCACA
CCGGTTTCTCCCATTTGGAAAACCATATTAATCAATGCAGCGCGACGAACCGCATCAAGAGAATCATAAA
CCGGTTTTAATTTAGCATTTCTCAGAATTCCGCGAACAGCAGCATCAACATCCTGATTAAAGAGTTTTTC
AGCCTCATCTTTTGTAATTACACCATTAGTATTACGCCCAATAGCTTTATCTAATTCAGATTTAGCAGCA
TTAAGTGATGGACTTTTTGTAAGCAAATGACCGATGCCAATAGTGTAATAGCCTTCTGTGTCTTTATAGA
TTTTAAGTCTAAGACCTTCATCTATACGTAACATTTCAAATATATTCATAATACCTCCTAAGCATCGATG
GATCCTGGTTCCTGTGTGAATTGTTATCCGCTCACAATCCACACATTATACGAGCCGATGATAATGTCAC
AGGGGNAGGGGAGTAGCTCACGAGGACGNCCNGGTNCTGGGGAATGTANCGNCCATCCNCCATAACGAGC
G
